Addgene plasmid #19532: pcDNA5/FRT/TO V5 DNAJB9
Depositing lab: Harm Kampinga. Depositing organization: University Medical Center Groningen. Publication: Computational analysis of the human HSPH/HSPA/DNAJ family and cloning of a human HSPH/HSPA/DNAJ expression library. Hageman J, Kampinga HH. Cell Stress Chaperones. 2009 Jan;14(1):1-21. doi: 10.1007/s12192-008-0060-2. Epub 2008 Aug 7. PubMed 18686016.
Backbone
  Vector backbone: pcDNA5/FRT/TO
  Backbone manufacturer: Invitrogen
  Backbone size w/o insert (bp): 5137
  Vector type: Mammalian Expression
  Selectable markers: Hygromycin
Growth in bacteria
  Bacterial resistance: Ampicillin, 100 μg/mL
  Growth temperature: 37°C
  Growth strain: DH5alpha
  Copy number: High Copy
Gene/Insert
  Gene/Insert name: DnaJ (Hsp40) homolog, subfamily B, member 9 (alt names: DNAJB9; MDG1; ERdj4; MST049; MSTP049; DKFZp564F1862)
  Species: H. sapiens (human)
  Insert size (bp): 776
  Entrez Gene: DNAJB9 (a.k.a. ERdj4, MDG-1, MDG1, MST049, MSTP049)
  Tag / fusion protein: V5 (N terminal on backbone)
  Cloning method: Restriction Enzyme; 5′ cloning site NotI (not destroyed); 3′ cloning site ApaI (not destroyed)
  Sequencing primers: 5′ LNCX; 3′ BGH-rev
Terms and licenses: Academic/Nonprofit Terms; Industry Terms: Not Available to Industry
Depositor comments: Part of the HSP40 gene family Disclaimer: For cloning the various HSP genes, the Stratagene reference RNA for cDNA synthesis was used and genes were amplified from this mixture that originates from 10 different cell lines from different somatic origin and ultimately coming from 10 different individuals. This strategy was used to maximize the chance for the presence of individual HSP transcripts. Users must be aware that this mixture thus represents 20 complete haploid genomes, meaning that for each individual gene there might be polymorphisms that could potentially have functional consequences. The library was sequence verified only for the presence of the correct gene.
How to cite: pcDNA5/FRT/TO V5 DNAJB9 was a gift from Harm Kampinga (Addgene plasmid # 19532 ; http://n2t.net/addgene:19532 ; RRID:Addgene_19532)
