[The description below was written by a language model from this plasmid's Addgene catalogue record and pLannotate feature annotations shown in this document.]
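Description:
pcDNA5/FRT/TO V5 DNAJB9 is a mammalian expression plasmid built on the Invitrogen pcDNA5/FRT/TO backbone and carrying the human DNAJB9 coding sequence (also known as ERdj4 or MDG1), a member of the HSP40/DNAJ subfamily B co-chaperones. It is propagated in E. coli through a high-copy ColE1/pUC-type origin with ampicillin selection from the β-lactamase gene. The annotated record is about 5.8 kb.

Expression is driven by the CMV immediate-early enhancer and promoter. This is followed by short tet operator-like elements, which the annotation software labels as fragments of PLtetO-1 and TRE promoters. These correspond to the "TO" design of the backbone, in which the Tet repressor keeps the promoter silent in repressor-expressing cells until tetracycline or doxycycline is added. In cells without the repressor, expression is expected to be constitutive. A V5 epitope tag lies upstream of the insert and gives an N-terminally tagged protein for antibody detection or immunoprecipitation. The DNAJB9 sequence was cloned between NotI and ApaI sites and is terminated by the bovine growth hormone polyadenylation signal.

Downstream, an FRT site directly precedes a hygromycin resistance gene with an SV40 poly(A) signal, and no complete promoter is annotated in front of that gene. This arrangement supports FLP-mediated integration into a host line that has a genomic FRT site, where correct insertion would supply a promoter and so confer hygromycin resistance, yielding isogenic stable inducible lines.

The plasmid belongs to a human HSPH/HSPA/DNAJ chaperone expression library. The depositor notes that inserts were amplified from pooled reference RNA from ten cell lines, so they may carry polymorphisms, and that clones were verified only for the presence of the correct gene.
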