Features (pLannotate 1.2.2; 22 found; start..end, strand, type, name):
     28..80      -  misc_feature   bom (fragment): basis of mobility region from pBR322
    235..614     +  enhancer       CMV enhancer: human cytomegalovirus immediate early enhancer
    615..818     +  promoter       CMV promoter: human cytomegalovirus (CMV) immediate early promoter
    820..839     +  promoter       PLtetO-1 promoter (fragment): modified phage lambda PL promoter with tet operator sites (Lutz and Bujard, 1997)
    841..860     +  promoter       PLtetO-1 promoter (fragment): modified phage lambda PL promoter with tet operator sites (Lutz and Bujard, 1997)
    868..901     +  promoter       TRE3GV promoter (fragment): 3rd-generation Tet-responsive promoter that can be activated by binding of Tet-On® 3G, optimized for retroviral and lentiviral vectors
    996..1037    +  CDS            V5 tag: epitope tag from simian virus 5
   1098..1766    +  CDS            DNAJB9: DNJB9_HUMAN - Also known as MDG1 From Homo sapiens (Human).
   1801..2025    +  polyA_signal   bGH poly(A) signal: bovine growth hormone polyadenylation signal
   2029..2050    +  promoter       SV40 promoter (fragment): SV40 enhancer and early promoter
   2071..2304    +  rep_origin     f1 ori (fragment) (sequence partly withheld): f1 bacteriophage origin of replication; arrow indicates direction of (+) strand synthesis
   2309..2356    +  protein_bind   FRT: FLP-mediated recombination occurs in the 8-bp core sequence TCTAGAAA (Turan and Bode, 2011). FLP recombinase from the Saccharomyces cerevisiae 2μ plasmid
   2364..3386    +  CDS            HygR: aminoglycoside phosphotransferase from E. coli; aph(4)-Ia; confers resistance to hygromycin
   3396..3521    +  CDS            ble (fragment): BLE_KLEPN - Experimental evidence at protein level: Swiss-Prot protein existence level 1. Binding protein with a strong affinity to the bleomycin family of antibiotics. Binds to CL990; an antimitotic-antibiotic compound. From Klebsiella pneumoniae.
   3516..3637    +  polyA_signal   SV40 poly(A) signal: SV40 polyadenylation signal
   3710..3726    -  protein_bind   lac operator: The lac repressor binds to the lac operator to inhibit transcription in E. coli. This inhibition can be relieved by adding lactose or isopropyl-β-D-thiogalactopyranoside (IPTG). lac repressor encoded by lacI
   3734..3764    -  promoter       lac promoter: promoter for the E. coli lac operon
   3779..3800    -  protein_bind   CAP binding site: CAP binding activates transcription in the presence of cAMP. E. coli catabolite activator protein
   3813..3905    -  CDS            lacI (fragment): lac repressor; lacI; The lac repressor binds to the lac operator to inhibit transcription in E. coli. This inhibition can be relieved by adding lactose or isopropyl-β-D-thiogalactopyranoside (IPTG).
   4088..4676    -  rep_origin     ori: high-copy-number ColE1/pMB1/pBR322/pUC origin of replication
   4847..5707    -  CDS            AmpR: β-lactamase; bla; confers resistance to ampicillin, carbenicillin, and related antibiotics
   5708..5812    -  promoter       AmpR promoter: bla
>Addgene plasmid #19532 | pcDNA5/FRT/TO V5 DNAJB9 | depositor full sequence | sequence record 9168 | Author sequence
GACGGATCGGGAGATCTCCCGATCCCCTATGGTGCACTCTCAGTACAATCTGCTCTGATGCCGCATAGTT
AAGCCAGTATCTGCTCCCTGCTTGTGTGTTGGAGGTCGCTGAGTAGTGCGCGAGCAAAATTTAAGCTACA
ACAAGGCAAGGCTTGACCGACAATTGCATGAAGAATCTGCTTAGGGTTAGGCGTTTTGCGCTGCTTCGCG
ATGTACGGGCCAGATATACGCGTTGACATTGATTATTGACTAGTTATTAATAGTAATCAATTACGGGGTC
ATTAGTTCATAGCCCATATATGGAGTTCCGCGTTACATAACTTACGGTAAATGGCCCGCCTGGCTGACCG
CCCAACGACCCCCGCCCATTGACGTCAATAATGACGTATGTTCCCATAGTAACGCCAATAGGGACTTTCC
ATTGACGTCAATGGGTGGAGTATTTACGGTAAACTGCCCACTTGGCAGTACATCAAGTGTATCATATGCC
AAGTACGCCCCCTATTGACGTCAATGACGGTAAATGGCCCGCCTGGCATTATGCCCAGTACATGACCTTA
TGGGACTTTCCTACTTGGCAGTACATCTACGTATTAGTCATCGCTATTACCATGGTGATGCGGTTTTGGC
AGTACATCAATGGGCGTGGATAGCGGTTTGACTCACGGGGATTTCCAAGTCTCCACCCCATTGACGTCAA
TGGGAGTTTGTTTTGGCACCAAAATCAACGGGACTTTCCAAAATGTCGTAACAACTCCGCCCCATTGACG
CAAATGGGCGGTAGGCGTGTACGGTGGGAGGTCTATATAAGCAGAGCTCTCCCTATCAGTGATAGAGATC
TCCCTATCAGTGATAGAGATCGTCGACGAGCTCGTTTAGTGAACCGTCAGATCGCCTGGAGACGCCATCC
ACGCTGTTTTGACCTCCATAGAAGACACCGGGACCGATCCAGCCTCCGGACTCTAGCGTTTAAACTTAAG
CTTGAATTCACCATGGGTAAGCCTATCCCTAACCCTCTCCTCGGTCTCGATTCTACGGGATCCACTAGTC
CAGTGTGGTGGAATTCTGCAGATATCCAGCACAGTGGCGGCCGCACCATGGCTACTCCCCAGTCAATTTT
CATCTTTGCAATCTGCATTTTAATGATAACAGAATTAATTCTGGCCTCAAAAAGCTACTATGATATCTTA
GGTGTGCCAAAATCGGCATCAGAGCGCCAAATCAAGAAGGCCTTTCACAAGTTGGCCATGAAGTACCACC
CTGACAAAAATAAGAGCCCGGATGCTGAAGCAAAATTCAGAGAGATTGCAGAAGCATATGAAACACTCTC
AGATGCTAATAGACGAAAAGAGTATGATACACTTGGACACAGTGCTTTTACTAGTGGTAAAGGACAAAGA
GGTAGTGGAAGTTCTTTTGAGCAGTCATTTAACTTCAATTTTGATGACTTATTTAAAGACTTTGGCTTTT
TTGGTCAAAACCAAAACACTGGATCCAAGAAGCGTTTTGAAAATCATTTCCAGACACGCCAGGATGGTGG
TTCCAGTAGACAAAGGCATCATTTCCAAGAATTTTCTTTTGGAGGTGGATTATTTGATGACATGTTTGAA
GATATGGAGAAAATGTTTTCTTTTAGTGGTTTTGACTCTACCAATCAGCATACAGTACAGACTGAAAATA
GATTTCATGGATCTAGCAAGCACTGCAGGACTGTCACTCAACGAAGAGGAAATATGGTTACTACATACAC
TGACTGTTCAGGACAGTAGGGGCCCGTTTAAACCCGCTGATCAGCCTCGACTGTGCCTTCTAGTTGCCAG
CCATCTGTTGTTTGCCCCTCCCCCGTGCCTTCCTTGACCCTGGAAGGTGCCACTCCCACTGTCCTTTCCT
AATAAAATGAGGAAATTGCATCGCATTGTCTGAGTAGGTGTCATTCTATTCTGGGGGGTGGGGTGGGGCA
GGACAGCAAGGGGGAGGATTGGGAAGACAATAGCAGGCATGCTGGGGATGCGGTGGGCTCTATGGCTTCT
GAGGCGGAAAGAACCAGCTGGGGCTCTAGGGGGTATCCCC
[124 nt withheld, positions 2071-2194]
C
[91 nt withheld, positions 2196-2286]
AGGGTGATGGTTCACGTACCTAGAAGTTCCTATTCCGAAGTTCCTATTCTCTAGAAAGTATAGGAACTTC
CTTGGCCAAAAAGCCTGAACTCACCGCGACGTCTGTCGAGAAGTTTCTGATCGAAAAGTTCGACAGCGTC
TCCGACCTGATGCAGCTCTCGGAGGGCGAAGAATCTCGTGCTTTCAGCTTCGATGTAGGAGGGCGTGGAT
ATGTCCTGCGGGTAAATAGCTGCGCCGATGGTTTCTACAAAGATCGTTATGTTTATCGGCACTTTGCATC
GGCCGCGCTCCCGATTCCGGAAGTGCTTGACATTGGGGAATTCAGCGAGAGCCTGACCTATTGCATCTCC
CGCCGTGCACAGGGTGTCACGTTGCAAGACCTGCCTGAAACCGAACTGCCCGCTGTTCTGCAGCCGGTCG
CGGAGGCCATGGATGCGATCGCTGCGGCCGATCTTAGCCAGACGAGCGGGTTCGGCCCATTCGGACCGCA
AGGAATCGGTCAATACACTACATGGCGTGATTTCATATGCGCGATTGCTGATCCCCATGTGTATCACTGG
CAAACTGTGATGGACGACACCGTCAGTGCGTCCGTCGCGCAGGCTCTCGATGAGCTGATGCTTTGGGCCG
AGGACTGCCCCGAAGTCCGGCACCTCGTGCACGCGGATTTCGGCTCCAACAATGTCCTGACGGACAATGG
CCGCATAACAGCGGTCATTGACTGGAGCGAGGCGATGTTCGGGGATTCCCAATACGAGGTCGCCAACATC
TTCTTCTGGAGGCCGTGGTTGGCTTGTATGGAGCAGCAGACGCGCTACTTCGAGCGGAGGCATCCGGAGC
TTGCAGGATCGCCGCGGCTCCGGGCGTATATGCTCCGCATTGGTCTTGACCAACTCTATCAGAGCTTGGT
TGACGGCAATTTCGATGATGCAGCTTGGGCGCAGGGTCGATGCGACGCAATCGTCCGATCCGGAGCCGGG
ACTGTCGGGCGTACACAAATCGCCCGCAGAAGCGCGGCCGTCTGGACCGATGGCTGTGTAGAAGTACTCG
CCGATAGTGGAAACCGACGCCCCAGCACTCGTCCGAGGGCAAAGGAATAGCACGTACTACGAGATTTCGA
TTCCACCGCCGCCTTCTATGAAAGGTTGGGCTTCGGAATCGTTTTCCGGGACGCCGGCTGGATGATCCTC
CAGCGCGGGGATCTCATGCTGGAGTTCTTCGCCCACCCCAACTTGTTTATTGCAGCTTATAATGGTTACA
AATAAAGCAATAGCATCACAAATTTCACAAATAAAGCATTTTTTTCACTGCATTCTAGTTGTGGTTTGTC
CAAACTCATCAATGTATCTTATCATGTCTGTATACCGTCGACCTCTAGCTAGAGCTTGGCGTAATCATGG
TCATAGCTGTTTCCTGTGTGAAATTGTTATCCGCTCACAATTCCACACAACATACGAGCCGGAAGCATAA
AGTGTAAAGCCTGGGGTGCCTAATGAGTGAGCTAACTCACATTAATTGCGTTGCGCTCACTGCCCGCTTT
CCAGTCGGGAAACCTGTCGTGCCAGCTGCATTAATGAATCGGCCAACGCGCGGGGAGAGGCGGTTTGCGT
ATTGGGCGCTCTTCCGCTTCCTCGCTCACTGACTCGCTGCGCTCGGTCGTTCGGCTGCGGCGAGCGGTAT
CAGCTCACTCAAAGGCGGTAATACGGTTATCCACAGAATCAGGGGATAACGCAGGAAAGAACATGTGAGC
AAAAGGCCAGCAAAAGGCCAGGAACCGTAAAAAGGCCGCGTTGCTGGCGTTTTTCCATAGGCTCCGCCCC
CCTGACGAGCATCACAAAAATCGACGCTCAAGTCAGAGGTGGCGAAACCCGACAGGACTATAAAGATACC
AGGCGTTTCCCCCTGGAAGCTCCCTCGTGCGCTCTCCTGTTCCGACCCTGCCGCTTACCGGATACCTGTC
CGCCTTTCTCCCTTCGGGAAGCGTGGCGCTTTCTCATAGCTCACGCTGTAGGTATCTCAGTTCGGTGTAG
GTCGTTCGCTCCAAGCTGGGCTGTGTGCACGAACCCCCCGTTCAGCCCGACCGCTGCGCCTTATCCGGTA
ACTATCGTCTTGAGTCCAACCCGGTAAGACACGACTTATCGCCACTGGCAGCAGCCACTGGTAACAGGAT
TAGCAGAGCGAGGTATGTAGGCGGTGCTACAGAGTTCTTGAAGTGGTGGCCTAACTACGGCTACACTAGA
AGAACAGTATTTGGTATCTGCGCTCTGCTGAAGCCAGTTACCTTCGGAAAAAGAGTTGGTAGCTCTTGAT
CCGGCAAACAAACCACCGCTGGTAGCGGTGGTTTTTTTGTTTGCAAGCAGCAGATTACGCGCAGAAAAAA
AGGATCTCAAGAAGATCCTTTGATCTTTTCTACGGGGTCTGACGCTCAGTGGAACGAAAACTCACGTTAA
GGGATTTTGGTCATGAGATTATCAAAAAGGATCTTCACCTAGATCCTTTTAAATTAAAAATGAAGTTTTA
AATCAATCTAAAGTATATATGAGTAAACTTGGTCTGACAGTTACCAATGCTTAATCAGTGAGGCACCTAT
CTCAGCGATCTGTCTATTTCGTTCATCCATAGTTGCCTGACTCCCCGTCGTGTAGATAACTACGATACGG
GAGGGCTTACCATCTGGCCCCAGTGCTGCAATGATACCGCGAGACCCACGCTCACCGGCTCCAGATTTAT
CAGCAATAAACCAGCCAGCCGGAAGGGCCGAGCGCAGAAGTGGTCCTGCAACTTTATCCGCCTCCATCCA
GTCTATTAATTGTTGCCGGGAAGCTAGAGTAAGTAGTTCGCCAGTTAATAGTTTGCGCAACGTTGTTGCC
ATTGCTACAGGCATCGTGGTGTCACGCTCGTCGTTTGGTATGGCTTCATTCAGCTCCGGTTCCCAACGAT
CAAGGCGAGTTACATGATCCCCCATGTTGTGCAAAAAAGCGGTTAGCTCCTTCGGTCCTCCGATCGTTGT
CAGAAGTAAGTTGGCCGCAGTGTTATCACTCATGGTTATGGCAGCACTGCATAATTCTCTTACTGTCATG
CCATCCGTAAGATGCTTTTCTGTGACTGGTGAGTACTCAACCAAGTCATTCTGAGAATAGTGTATGCGGC
GACCGAGTTGCTCTTGCCCGGCGTCAATACGGGATAATACCGCGCCACATAGCAGAACTTTAAAAGTGCT
CATCATTGGAAAACGTTCTTCGGGGCGAAAACTCTCAAGGATCTTACCGCTGTTGAGATCCAGTTCGATG
TAACCCACTCGTGCACCCAACTGATCTTCAGCATCTTTTACTTTCACCAGCGTTTCTGGGTGAGCAAAAA
CAGGAAGGCAAAATGCCGCAAAAAAGGGAATAAGGGCGACACGGAAATGTTGAATACTCATACTCTTCCT
TTTTCAATATTATTGAAGCATTTATCAGGGTTATTGTCTCATGAGCGGATACATATTTGAATGTATTTAG
AAAAATAAACAAATAGGGGTTCCGCGCACATTTCCCCGAAAAGTGCCACCTGACGTC
