>Addgene plasmid #19532 | pcDNA5/FRT/TO V5 DNAJB9 | addgene partial sequence | sequence record 25309 | 19532 with LNCX
NNNNNNNNNNNNNNNNNCTGTTTTGACCTCCATAGAAGANACCGGGACCGATCCAGCCTCCGGACTCTAG
CGTTTAAACTTAAGCTTGAATTCACCATGGGTAAGCCTATCCCTAACCCTCTCCTCGGTCTCGATTCTAC
GGGATCCACTAGTCCAGTGTGGTGGAATTCTGCAGATATCCAGCACAGTGGCGGCCGCACCATGGCTACT
CCCCAGTCAATTTTCATCTTTGCAATCTGCATTTTAATGATAACAGAGTTAATTCTGGCCTCAAAAAGCT
ACTATGATATCTTAGGTGTGCCAAAATCGGCATCAGAGCGCCAAATCAAGAAGGCCTTTCACAAGTTGGC
CATGAAGTACCACCCTGACAAAAATAAGAGCCCAGATGCTGAAGCAAAATTCAGAGAGATTGCAGAAGCA
TATGAAACACTCTCAGATGCTAATAGACGAAAAGAGTATGATACACTTGGACACAGTGCTTTTACTAGTG
GTAAAGGACAAAGAGGTAGTGGAAGTTCTTTTGAGCAGTCATTTAACTTCAATTTTGATGACTTATTTAA
AGACTTTGGCTTTTTTGGTCAAAACCAAAACACTGGATCCAAGAAGCGTTTTGAAAATCATTTCCNGACA
CGCCNGGANGGTGGNTNCNGTAN
